Addgene plasmid #199333: zCREST3:Cas9green; EGF_gRNA
Purpose: pDEL158; transgenic construct to express cell-specific Cas9 in sensory neurons; ubiquitous nrg1 EGF sgRNA
Depositing lab: William Talbot. Depositing organization: Stanford University. Publication: Unmyelinated sensory neurons use Neuregulin signals to promote myelination of interneurons in the CNS. Lysko DE, Talbot WS. Cell Rep. 2022 Nov 15;41(7):111669. doi: 10.1016/j.celrep.2022.111669. PubMed 36384112.
Backbone
  Vector backbone: pDestTol2CG2-U6:gRNA
  Vector type: Tol2 destination vector
Growth in bacteria
  Bacterial resistance: Ampicillin, 100 μg/mL
  Growth temperature: 37°C
  Growth strain: DH5alpha
  Copy number: Unknown
Gene/Insert 1
  Gene/Insert name: zCREST3
  Species: D. rerio (zebrafish)
Gene/Insert 2
  Gene/Insert name: Cas9
Gene/Insert 3
  Gene/Insert name: nrg1 EGF sgRNA
  Species: D. rerio (zebrafish)
  Insert size (bp): 20
Terms and licenses: Academic/Nonprofit Terms; Industry Terms: Not Available to Industry
How to cite: zCREST3:Cas9green; EGF_gRNA was a gift from William Talbot (Addgene plasmid # 199333 ; http://n2t.net/addgene:199333 ; RRID:Addgene_199333)
