[The description below was written by a language model from this plasmid's Addgene catalogue record and pLannotate feature annotations shown in this document.]
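Description:
zCREST3:Cas9green; EGF_gRNA (pDEL158) is a zebrafish transgenesis plasmid built on the pDestTol2CG2-U6:gRNA backbone, a Tol2 transposon destination vector assembled by multisite Gateway recombination. It is maintained in E. coli through a high-copy ColE1/pUC-type origin and selected with ampicillin via the bla gene. A fragment of an M13/f1 phage origin and pBluescript-derived remnants (lac promoter and operator, T3/T7 promoters, MCS pieces) are also annotated. The Tol2 arms themselves are not called in the feature table. The medaka tyrosinase fragment near the end of the map may be sequence flanking the original Tol2 element, but the record does not say so.

The payload combines tissue-restricted Cas9 with a broadly expressed guide. On the reverse strand, the interval between attB4 and attB1 corresponds to the 5′ entry position, where the zebrafish zCREST3 sensory-neuron enhancer would sit, although it is not annotated. Downstream of attB1 lie a Streptococcus pyogenes Cas9 coding sequence and then an EGFP coding sequence, ending near attB2. This fits the "Cas9green" name, marking Cas9-expressing cells with green fluorescence, but the linkage between the two reading frames is not annotated. A separate cassette carries the S. pyogenes gRNA scaffold, into which the 20-nt spacer targeting the EGF domain of zebrafish nrg1 is cloned. According to the backbone name, a U6 promoter drives this guide ubiquitously. A second EGFP with SV40 polyadenylation signals lies in the backbone and probably serves as the vector's transgenesis marker, though its promoter is not annotated.

The construct is intended for generating transgenic zebrafish in which nrg1 is disrupted only in sensory neurons, and it was used in a study of how neuregulin signals from these neurons promote myelination of CNS interneurons.
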