Features (pLannotate 1.2.2; 28 found; start..end, strand, type, name):
     17..121     +  promoter       AmpR promoter: bla
    122..982     +  CDS            AmpR: β-lactamase; bla; confers resistance to ampicillin, carbenicillin, and related antibiotics
   1153..1741    +  rep_origin     ori: high-copy-number ColE1/pMB1/pBR322/pUC origin of replication
   1924..2016    +  CDS            lacI (fragment): lac repressor; lacI; The lac repressor binds to the lac operator to inhibit transcription in E. coli. This inhibition can be relieved by adding lactose or isopropyl-β-D-thiogalactopyranoside (IPTG).
   2029..2050    +  protein_bind   CAP binding site: CAP binding activates transcription in the presence of cAMP. E. coli catabolite activator protein
   2065..2095    +  promoter       lac promoter: promoter for the E. coli lac operon
   2099..2121    +  protein_bind   lac operator (fragment): The lac repressor binds to the lac operator to inhibit transcription in E. coli. This inhibition can be relieved by adding lactose or isopropyl-β-D-thiogalactopyranoside (IPTG). lac repressor encoded by lacI
   2164..2182    +  promoter       T3 promoter: promoter for bacteriophage T3 RNA polymerase
   2195..2235    +  misc_feature   MCS (fragment): pBluescript multiple cloning site
   3690..4406    +  CDS            EGFP: EGFP is a basic (constitutively fluorescent) green fluorescent protein published in 1996, derived from Aequorea victoria. It is reported to be a rapidly-maturing weak dimer with moderate acid sensitivity.
   4435..4452    -  promoter       T7 promoter (fragment): promoter for bacteriophage T7 RNA polymerase
   4457..4589    -  polyA_signal   SV40 poly(A) signal: SV40 polyadenylation signal
   4605..4688    +  CDS            large T antigen (fragment): large T antigen from SV40 (simian virus 40)
   4711..4845    +  polyA_signal   SV40 poly(A) signal: SV40 polyadenylation signal
   5230..5305    +  misc_RNA       gRNA scaffold: guide RNA scaffold for the Streptococcus pyogenes CRISPR/Cas9 system
   5318..5338    -  CDS            lacZα (fragment): LacZα fragment of β-galactosidase; lacZ fragment
   5787..5807    +  protein_bind   attB2: mutant version of attB; core recombination site for the Gateway® BP reaction BP Clonase™
   5839..5857    +  promoter       T3 promoter: promoter for bacteriophage T3 RNA polymerase
   5870..5894    +  misc_feature   MCS (fragment): pBluescript multiple cloning site
   5897..6613    -  CDS            EGFP: EGFP is a basic (constitutively fluorescent) green fluorescent protein published in 1996, derived from Aequorea victoria. It is reported to be a rapidly-maturing weak dimer with moderate acid sensitivity.
   6725..10825   -  CDS            cas9: CAS9_STRP1 - Also known as csn1 From Streptococcus pyogenes serotype M1.
  10870..10897   +  misc_feature   MCS (fragment): pBluescript multiple cloning site
  10906..10924   -  promoter       T7 promoter: promoter for bacteriophage T7 RNA polymerase
  10932..10952   +  CDS            lacZα (fragment): LacZα fragment of β-galactosidase; lacZ fragment
  10955..10975   -  protein_bind   attB1: mutant version of attB; core recombination site for the Gateway® BP reaction BP Clonase™
  11838..11858   -  protein_bind   attB4: mutant version of attB; core recombination site for the Gateway® BP reaction BP Clonase™
  12440..12724   -  CDS            tyr (fragment): TYRO_ORYLA - Also known as tyro. Experimental evidence at transcript level: Swiss-Prot protein existence level 2. This is a copper-containing oxidase that functions in the formation of pigments such as melanins and other polyphenolic compounds. From Oryzias latipes (Japanese rice fish) (Japanese killifish).
  12727..13052   +  rep_origin     M13 ori (fragment) (sequence partly withheld): M13 bacteriophage origin of replication; arrow indicates direction of (+) strand synthesis
>Addgene plasmid #199333 | zCREST3:Cas9green; EGF_gRNA | addgene full sequence | sequence record 391224 | Addgene NGS Result
TTTTCGGGGAAATGTGCGCGGAACCCCTATTTGTTTATTTTTCTAAATACATTCAAATATGTATCCGCTC
ATGAGACAATAACCCTGATAAATGCTTCAATAATATTGAAAAAGGAAGAGTATGAGTATTCAACATTTCC
GTGTCGCCCTTATTCCCTTTTTTGCGGCATTTTGCCTTCCTGTTTTTGCTCACCCAGAAACGCTGGTGAA
AGTAAAAGATGCTGAAGATCAGTTGGGTGCACGAGTGGGTTACATCGAACTGGATCTCAACAGCGGTAAG
ATCCTTGAGAGTTTTCGCCCCGAAGAACGTTTTCCAATGATGAGCACTTTTAAAGTTCTGCTATGTGGCG
CGGTATTATCCCGTATTGACGCCGGGCAAGAGCAACTCGGTCGCCGCATACACTATTCTCAGAATGACTT
GGTTGAGTACTCACCAGTCACAGAAAAGCATCTTACGGATGGCATGACAGTAAGAGAATTATGCAGTGCT
GCCATAACCATGAGTGATAACACTGCGGCCAACTTACTTCTGACAACGATCGGAGGACCGAAGGAGCTAA
CCGCTTTTTTGCACAACATGGGGGATCATGTAACTCGCCTTGATCGTTGGGAACCGGAGCTGAATGAAGC
CATACCAAACGACGAGCGTGACACCACGATGCCTGTAGCAATGGCAACAACGTTGCGCAAACTATTAACT
GGCGAACTACTTACTCTAGCTTCCCGGCAACAATTAATAGACTGGATGGAGGCGGATAAAGTTGCAGGAC
CACTTCTGCGCTCGGCCCTTCCGGCTGGCTGGTTTATTGCTGATAAATCTGGAGCCGGTGAGCGTGGGTC
TCGCGGTATCATTGCAGCACTGGGGCCAGATGGTAAGCCCTCCCGTATCGTAGTTATCTACACGACGGGG
AGTCAGGCAACTATGGATGAACGAAATAGACAGATCGCTGAGATAGGTGCCTCACTGATTAAGCATTGGT
AACTGTCAGACCAAGTTTACTCATATATACTTTAGATTGATTTAAAACTTCATTTTTAATTTAAAAGGAT
CTAGGTGAAGATCCTTTTTGATAATCTCATGACCAAAATGCCTTAACGTGAGTTTTCGTTCCACTGAGCG
TCAGACCCCGTAGAAAAGATCAAAGGATCTTCTTGAGATCCTTTTTTTCTGCGCGTAATCTGCTGCTTGC
AAACAAAAAAACCACCGCTACCAGCGGTGGTTTGTTTGCCGGATCAAGAGCTACCAACTCTTTTTCCGAA
GGTAACTGGCTTCAGCAGAGCGCAGATACCAAATACTGTTCTTCTAGTGTAGCCGTAGTTAGGCCACCAC
TTCAAGAACTCTGTAGCACCGCCTACATACCTCGCTCTGCTAATCCTGTTACCAGTGGCTGCTGCCAGTG
GCGATAAGTCGTGTCTTACCGGGTTGGACTCAAGACGATAGTTACCGGATAAGGCGCAGCGGTCGGGCTG
AACGGGGGGTTCGTGCACACAGCCCAGCTTGGAGCGAACGACCTACACCGAACTGAGATACCTACAGCGT
GAGCTATGAGAAAGCGCCACGCTTCCCGAAGGGAGAAAGGCGGACAGGTATCCGGTAAGCGGCAGGGTCG
GAACAGGAGAGCGCACGAGGGAGCTTCCAGGGGGAAACGCCTGGTATCTTTATAGTCCTGTCGGGTTTCG
CCACCTCTGACTTGAGCGTCGATTTTTGTGATGCTCGTCAGGGGGGCGGAGCCTATGGAAAAACGCCAGC
AACGCGGCCTTTTTACGGTTCCTGGCCTTTTGCTGGCCTTTTGCTCACATGTTCTTTCCTGCGTTATCCC
CTGATTCTGTGGATAACCGTATTACCGCCTTTGAGTGAGCTGATACCGCTCGCCGCAGCCGAACGACCGA
GCGCAGCGAGTCAGTGAGCGAGGAAGCGGAAGAGCGCCCAATACGCAAACCGCCTCTCCCCGCGCGTTGG
CCGATTCATTAATGCAGCTGGCACGACAGGTTTCCCGACTGGAAAGCGGGCAGTGAGCGCAACGCAATTA
ATGTGAGTTAGCTCACTCATTAGGCACCCCAGGCTTTACACTTTATGCTTCCGGCTCGTATGTTGTGTGG
AATTGTGAGCGGATAACAATTTCACACAGGAAACAGCTATGACCATGATTACGCCAAGCGCGCAATTAAC
CCTCACTAAAGGGAACAAAAGCTGGAGCTCCACCGCGGTGGCGGCCGCTCTAGAACTAGTGGATCTGCTG
GGCTTGCTGAAGGTAGGGGGTCAAGAACCAGAGGTGTAAAGTACTTGAGTAATTTTACTTGATTACTGTA
CTTAAGTATTATTTTTGGGGATTTTTACTTTACTTGAGTACAATTAAAAATCAATACTTTTACTTTTACT
TAATTACATTTTTTTAGAAAAAAAAGTACTTTTTACTCCTTACAATTTTATTTACAGTCAAAAAGTACTT
ATTTTTTGGAGATCACTTCATTCTATTTTCCCTTGCTATTACCAAACCAATTGAATTGCGCTGATGCCCA
GTTTAATTTAAATGTTATTTATTCTGCCTATGAAAATCGTTTTCACATTATATGAAATTGGTCAGACATG
TTCATTGGTCCTTTGGAAGTGACGTCATGTCACATCTATTACCACAATGCACAGCACCTTGACCTGGAAA
TTAGGGAAATTATAACAGTCAATCAGTGGAAGAAAATGGAGGAAGTATGTGATTCATCAGCAGCTGCGAG
CAGCACAGTCCAAAATCAGCCACAGGATCAAGAGCACCCGTGGCCGTATCTTCGCAGATCTAAAGCTTAA
ATCAGTTGTGTTAAATAAGAGACATTCAAAATAAATGTAAATGAGCTCTCCAAATCAGCAGACTTAACAT
TCTTTAAAATGATTGATTCAATAGTGATAAAAATCAGGCATAGCCAGTTGTAACTTTAGATAAATTACAG
AAAATGTCAAATACAGAGAACCGATTCTTTTTTATGATACATCCAAGCACACATTTAACACAATCCAGGC
AAACCCCGAATTTCACAGTCACAAGCACTGTTTGTACAAGAGCTTTGCCTAAGGACACACAGTCTCTATA
AGTCCAGGTCGTTGGTTTCACTCTTATTTTAAACATGTGACATTTTTCCTGCCATCCTGTCTTAGGCTGC
TGTTTGCTTCATTCCATGTCACATTAAATTCCTCAGTAGCACCTTTTACACACACAGCCAATCTTTTCCA
GAAAATTCAATTGCTTTGAAGAGATAATGTGTGAACAAATCCATTTAGAAAAGGAAAATTAAGAATTTGT
AAAATCATCTGTAAATTGTTGGCATTCTTCTGTATATGAACATCACATCATTTACAGGTAAAGGTCTGGT
CATTAATTATATGACAATTTACTGGTATTATTTTGTGAAAGGGGCTATTTTCAATGCGTTCATCCATCCT
TTTCATCCCTCAAATCTCTCATTCACGTCCCCCTCCCCATCTGCACACTTTATCTCATTTCCACCCTGCT
GGAATCTGAGCACTTGTGCAGTTATCAGGGCTCCTGTATTTAGGAGGCTCTGGGTGTCCATGTAGGGGAC
GAACAGAAACACTGCAGACCTTTATAGAAGAACAATTGATAAGAGTCCTCATACATAAAGACTCCATTAG
TAAGCCAGTGACCCAGGAGCCCAGACCAACAGCAAAGCAGACAGTGACCATGGTGAGCAAGGGCGAAGAG
CTGTTCACCGGGGTGGTGCCCATCCTGGTCGAGCTGGACGGCGACGTAAACGGCCACAAGTTCAGCGTGT
CCGGCGAGGGCGAGGGCGATGCCACCTACGGCAAGCTGACCCTGAAGTTCATCTGCACCACCGGCAAGCT
GCCCGTGCCCTGGCCCACCCTCGTGACCACCCTGACCTACGGCGTGCAGTGCTTCAGCCGCTACCCCGAC
CACATGAAGCAGCACGACTTCTTCAAGTCCGCCATGCCCGAAGGCTACGTCCAGGAGCGCACCATCTTCT
TCAAGGACGACGGCAACTACAAGACCCGCGCCGAGGTGAAGTTCGAGGGCGACACCCTGGTGAACCGCAT
CGAGCTGAAGGGCATCGACTTCAAGGAGGACGGCAACATCCTGGGGCACAAGCTGGAGTACAACTACAAC
AGCCACAACGTCTATATCATGGCCGACAAGCAGAAGAACGGCATCAAGGTGAACTTCAAGATCCGCCACA
ACATCGAGGACGGCAGCGTGCAGCTCGCCGACCACTACCAGCAGAACACCCCCATCGGCGACGGCCCCGT
GCTGCTGCCCGACAACCACTACCTGAGCACCCAGTCCGCCCTGAGCAAAGACCCCAACGAGAAGCGCGAT
CACATGGTCCTGCTGGAGTTCGTGACCGCCGCCGGGATCACTCTCGGCATGGACGAGCTGTACAAGTAAA
GCGGCCCCTCTCGAGCCTCTAGAACTATAGTGAGTCGTATTACGTAGATCCAGACATGATAAGATACATT
GATGAGTTTGGACAAACCACAACTAGAATGCAGTGAAAAAAATGCTTTATTTGTGAAATTTGTGATGCTA
TTGCTTTATTTGTAACCATTATAAGCTGCAATAAACAAGAGATCTGATCTAGAGGATCATAATCAGCCAT
ACCACATTTGTAGAGGTTTTACTTGCTTTAAAAAACCTCCCACACCTCCCCCTGAACCTGAAACATAAAA
TGAATGCAATTGTTGTTGTTAACTTGTTTATTGCAGCTTATAATGGTTACAAATAAAGCAATAGCATCAC
AAATTTCACAAATAAAGCATTTTTTTCACTGCATTCTAGTTGTGGTTTGTCCAAACTCATCAATGTATCT
TATCATGTCTGGATCATCATCGATGCGTCTTTTGTTCTGGTCATCAAGGAGGGGGGAATGTTCTGCGCAT
GCCTGTGGGGGAGGGAGAAGGACACGTCACTGAAAACGTCCCTGCATCACACCGAGACACCCAATCACTC
AAGCCGAGACCAGATAATTTTGCATATGCTTTAAAGTTTGAAAAATACCACGGTAAACCCTCACACAAAC
TCTGGATTTGAGATCTTTCAGGTTTTATCAGTTTGCAGGTTTATGTCACCATGATATAGGGTCAGACTTG
ATCTAAGGGAGCTGAATAAGTGGTTTAGTCACTCACCACCTCCCAAAAACATACCCAGAAGTCCCTGGTA
TATATAGCTCTCCCTCCAGCTCTTGGTTCGGATGTCTTGGCCGAGGGAGGTTTTAGAGCTAGAAATAGCA
AGTTAAAATAAGGCTAGTCCGTTATCAACTTGAAAAAGTGGCACCGAGTCGGTGCTTTTTTGGTACCGTA
AAACGACGGCCAGTGAATTATCAACTATGTATAATAAAGTTGCTGGCATACACTCACTTCCACTAATAAA
ATGAGAATATTTTCAATGCAGAACATCTGTATGGAGCACTTTAGATTCACACAGTTCACCTGATCAATCA
AATATAAATATGTCAAGATCAAAAACAATGTGCACTCACCAAGTCAATGCACAGACAATATCAGTGTGTG
GTGTGTTATTTCACAGAAACTAACTGCACATCTAAAAATAATAAACCTACCGTGAGAAGGAGAGTACAAA
GTGAACGTGGCATACACAGAGTGAGCCGATCCGAGCAGCAAAGCCATGTAGCAAAGACAAAGAAAAACAT
CAGGCAGGAAATTTGGGCAACATTTTATTTATAGGCTTTATCTTTTCAGAACATCAAATCTCAACAGTCT
CCACAGGTTTTGACATGTTCAGTTAACGGTGGCTGAGACTTAATAGCCACTTTGTACAAGAAAGCTGGGT
GCTATGACCATGATTACGCCAAGCGCGCAATTAACCCTCACTAAAGGGAACAAAAGCTGGAGCTCCACCG
CGGTGGCGGCCGCTTACTTGTACAGCTCGTCCATGCCGAGAGTGATCCCGGCGGCGGTCACGAACTCCAG
CAGGACCATGTGATCGCGCTTCTCGTTGGGGTCTTTGCTCAGGGCGGACTGGGTGCTCAGGTAGTGGTTG
TCGGGCAGCAGCACGGGGCCGTCGCCGATGGGGGTGTTCTGCTGGTAGTGGTCGGCGAGCTGCACGCTGC
CGTCCTCGATGTTGTGGCGGATCTTGAAGTTCACCTTGATGCCGTTCTTCTGCTTGTCGGCCATGATATA
GACGTTGTGGCTGTTGTAGTTGTACTCCAGCTTGTGCCCCAGGATGTTGCCGTCCTCCTTGAAGTCGATG
CCCTTCAGCTCGATGCGGTTCACCAGGGTGTCGCCCTCGAACTTCACCTCGGCGCGGGTCTTGTAGTTGC
CGTCGTCCTTGAAGAAGATGGTGCGCTCCTGGACGTAGCCTTCGGGCATGGCGGACTTGAAGAAGTCGTG
CTGCTTCATGTGGTCGGGGTAGCGGCTGAAGCACTGCACGCCGTAGGTCAGGGTGGTCACGAGGGTGGGC
CAGGGCACGGGCAGCTTGCCGGTGGTGCAGATGAACTTCAGGGTCAGCTTGCCGTAGGTGGCATCGCCCT
CGCCCTCGCCGGACACGCTGAACTTGTGGCCGTTTACGTCGCCGTCCAGCTCGACCAGGATGGGCACCAC
CCCGGTGAACAGCTCTTCGCCCTTGCTCACCATTCTAGAAGGGCCGGGATTCTCTTCCACGTCACCGCAT
GTCAGCAGACTGCCTCTGCCCTCTCCGCCACCAGACCTCACCTTTCTCTTCTTCTTAGGGGATCCCACCG
GTGAGTCGCCACCCAGCTGAGACAGGTCAATCCTTGTTTCGTACAGGCCGGTAATACTCTGATGGATCAG
TGTAGCGTCCAGCACCTCCTTAGTGGAGGTGTACCTCTTTCTATCGATTGTAGTGTCGAAGTACTTGAAA
GCTGCAGGTGCGCCCAGGTTTGTCAGAGTGAACAGATGAATGATATTTTCGGCCTGCTCCCTGATGGGCT
TATCTCTGTGTTTGTTGTAAGCAGACAGGACCTTATCCAGATTTGCGTCGGCCAGGATCACTCTTTTAGA
GAACTCGCTAATCTGTTCAATGATCTCGTCCAGATAATGCTTGTGCTGCTCCACAAACAGCTGTTTCTGT
TCGTTATCCTCTGGAGATCCTTTCAGCTTCTCGTAGTGGCTTGCCAGATACAGGAAGTTCACGTACTTAG
AAGGCAGGGCCAGTTCATTGCCTTTCTGCAGCTCTCCAGCGCTTGCCAGCATGCGTTTCCTGCCGTTTTC
CAGCTCAAACAGACTGTACTTGGGCAGTTTAATGATCAGGTCTTTCTTCACTTCCTTATAACCTTTGGCC
TCCAGAAAATCGATTGGGTTCTTCTCGAAAGAGCTTCTCTCCATAATTGTGATACCCAGCAGCTCCTTGA
CAGATTTCAGTTTCTTGCTTTTGCCCTTCTCCACCTTAGCGACCACCAGGACGGAGTATGCCACAGTGGG
AGAGTCAAAGCCTCCATACTTCTTAGGGTCCCAGTCTTTCTTTCTAGCGATCAGCTTATCAGAGTTGCGT
TTTGGCAGAATACTTTCTTTTGAGAAACCGCCTGTCTGCACCTCAGTTTTCTTGACGATATTCACTTGAG
GCATGCTCAGGACCTTCCTCACGGTTGCAAAATCTCTGCCTTTGTCCCACACGATTTCGCCTGTCTCTCC
GTTTGTCTCAATCAGGGGCCTTTTGCGGATTTCTCCATTGGCCAGGGTGATCTCTGTCTTAAAGAAATTC
ATGATGTTTGAGTAAAAGAAATACTTGGCAGTAGCTTTTCCAATTTCCTGCTCGGACTTGGCGATCATTT
TTCTGACATCGTACACCTTATAGTCTCCGTACACGAATTCGCTCTCCAGTTTTGGGTATTTCTTGATCAG
TGCGGTACCGACCACGGCGTTCAGGTATGCGTCATGGGCATGGTGATAATTGTTAATCTCGCGGACCTTA
TAAAACTGGAAATCTTTCCTAAAGTCGCTGACCAGTTTACTCTTCAGGGTAATGACCTTCACTTCTCTGA
TCAGTTTGTCATTCTCATCGTACTTTGTGTTCATGCGACTATCCAGAATCTGTGCGACGTGTTTAGTGAT
CTGGCGTGTTTCCACCAGCTGCCTCTTGATGAATCCAGCTTTGTCCAGTTCTGACAGTCCACCGCGCTCT
GCTTTTGTCAGGTTATCAAACTTCCTCTGAGTGATCAGTTTGGCATTCAGCAGCTGTCTCCAGTAGTTCT
TCATTTTCTTGACCACTTCCTCACTAGGGACATTATCTGATTTTCCTCTGTTTTTGTCGGACCTGGTCAG
CACCTTGTTGTCAATGCTGTCATCTTTGATGAAACTCTGGGGGACGATATGATCCACGTCGTAATCAGAC
AGCCTGTTAATATCCAGCTCCTGGTCCACGTACATATCTCTTCCATTCTGCAGATAGTACAGATACAGCT
TCTCATTCTGCAGCTGTGTGTTTTCCACTGGGTGCTCTTTCAGGATCTGGCTACCCAGCTCCTTAATGCC
TTCCTCGATTCTTTTCATCCTCTCTCTACTGTTCTTCTGACCCTTCTGGGTTGTCTGATTTTCGCGAGCC
ATCTCAATCACGATGTTTTCGGGCTTATGGCCCATGACTTTCACCAGCTCATCGACGATTTTCACTGTCT
GCAGAATGCCTTTCTTGATGGCTGGGCTTCCAGCCAGGTTTGCAATCTGCTCATGCAGGGAGTGGCCCTG
TCCAGACACCTGAGCCTTCTGGATGTCCTCTTTGAAGGTCAGACTGTCATCGTGAATCAGCTGCATAAAA
TTGCGGTTGGCGAAGCCATCACTTTTCAGAAAGTCCAGGATTGTCTTTCCTGACTGTTTATCCCTAATGC
CGTTGATCAGCTTCCTGCTCAGTCTACCCCAGCCAGTGTAGCGCCTTCTCTTCAGCTGTTTCATCACCTT
GTCATCGAACAGATGAGCATAGGTTTTCAGTCTTTCCTCGATCATTCCTCTGTCCTCAAACAGGGTCAGT
GTCAGCACAATGTCTTCCAGGATATCCTCATTTTCCTCGTTGTCCAGGAAGTCTTTATCCTTAATGATCT
TCAGCAGATCGTGGTAAGCGCCCAGGCTTGCGTTAAATCTGTCTTCGACTCCGCTGATCTCCACGGAATC
GAAGCATTCAATTTTCTTGAAGTAGTCCTCCTTCAGCTGCTTGACAGTCACTTTCCTGTTGGTTTTAAAC
AGCAGATCCACGATTGCTTTCTTCTGCTCTCCTGACAGGAAGGCTGGCTTTCTCATGCCCTCGGTGACGT
ATTTCACCTTTGTCAGTTCGTTATAGACAGTGAAATACTCGTACAGCAGGGAGTGCTTAGGCAGCACTTT
CTCATTGGGCAGGTTTTTGTCAAAATTAGTCATTCTCTCGATGAAGGACTGTGCAGAGGCGCCCTTATCG
ACCACTTCCTCGAAGTTCCAAGGAGTAATGGTTTCCTCGGATTTGCGAGTCATCCAGGCAAATCTGCTGT
TTCCGCGAGCCAGTGGACCCACATAGTAAGGGATTCTGAAGGTCAGAATTTTTTCGATCTTCTCGCGGTT
ATCTTTCAGAAAGGGGTAGAAGTCTTCCTGGCGCCTCAGGATAGCGTGCAGCTCTCCCAGATGAATCTGG
TGTGGGATGGAACCGTTATCAAATGTGCGCTGCTTCCTCAGCAGGTCCTCTCTATTCAGTTTCACCAGCA
GTTCCTCAGTTCCGTCCATCTTCTCCAGAATAGGTTTGATAAACTTGTAGAATTCCTCCTGTGATGCGCC
TCCGTCGATATAACCGGCGTAGCCGTTCTTGGACTGATCAAAGAAAATTTCCTTGTACTTCTCTGGCAGC
TGCTGCCTGACCAGAGCCTTCAGCAGGGTCAGATCCTGATGGTGCTCGTCATATCTCTTGATCATGCTGG
CACTCAGAGGTGCTTTTGTAATCTCGCTGTTCACTCTCAGAATATCTGACAGCAGGATTGCGTCGGACAG
ATTTTTGGCAGCCAGGAACAGGTCAGCGTACTGATCTCCGATCTGTGCCAGCAGGTTATCCAGGTCATCG
TCATATGTGTCCTTTGACAGCTGCAGTTTGGCGTCCTCAGCCAGATCAAAATTGCTTTTGAAGTTAGGAG
TCAGGCCCAGACTCAGAGCGATCAGATTTCCAAACAGACCGTTCCTCTTTTCTCCGGGCAGCTGTGCAAT
CAGGTTCTCCAGTCTGCGTGACTTGGACAGCCTGGCTGACAGGATAGCTTTTGCGTCCACTCTGGAAGCA
TTAATAGGGTTTTCCTCAAACAGCTGATTGTAAATCTGGACCAGCTGGATGAACAGCTTGTCCACATCGG
AATTGTCGGGGTTCAGATCGCCCTCGATCAGAAAATGACCCCTGAACTTAATCATGTGGGCCAGAGCCAG
ATAGATCAGTCTCAGGTCGGCTTTATCAGTAGAGTCAGCCAGTTTCTTGCGCAGATGATAGATGGTTGGG
TATTTTTCGTGATAGGCGACCTCGTCCACAATGTTTCCAAAGATAGGATGGCGCTCGTGTTTCTTATCTT
CCTCGACCAGGAAACTTTCCTCCAGCCTATGAAAGAATGAATCGTCCACCTTAGCCATTTCGTTAGAGAA
AATCTCCTGCAGGTAACAGATTCTATTCTTCCTTCTGGTATAGCGCCTTCTTGCTGTTCTTTTCAGGCGT
GTTGCTTCGGCAGTCTCTCCAGAACCGAACAGCAGGGCTCCAATCAGATTTTTCTTGATGCTGTGCCTGT
CGGTGTTACCCAGCACCTTAAATTTCTTGCTAGGGACCTTGTAGTCGTCTGTAATCACTGCCCAACCCAC
GGAGTTAGTTCCAATATCCAGGCCGATGCTATACTTCTTATCCATGCTTCCCACCTTTCTCTTCTTCTTA
GGTGGAGAAGCCATGGTGGCGTCGACCTCGAGGGGGGGCCCGGTACCCAATTCGCCCTATAGTGAGTCGT
ATTACGCGCGCTCACTGGCCGTCGTTTTACAAGCCTGCTTTTTTGTACAAACTTGGCCTGCTGCTGGTGT
CATTTACTGGCTGAACGATGATCAGCAAACTCAGATGTCTTATTTATCTTGAGCTGAATCTGAACCGGAC
TGTTCAGCACTGAATCTATAGGCCGATTGTGTGTGTGTGTGTGTGTGTGTAGCAACAATTCTGATAAAAG
CTTGACTCTCGCGGCCTAATTGATTTATTTACAGTGATCCGGTCTTAGTGGGAAGCCCCTTTCATGTTGA
TTGATCACCGCAACATGCAGCAGATTTAACAGCACAACAAACCTTTTTGTACTAATGACCCAGGAGCATT
AAAGCTCTCGGGCAACGTCTCCATTCACGCAAAAGTGTGGATTTGCAGCTCACGTGAGAGAGGTGACTTG
GTTTATGTGTTCCTATGAAGCTGCCCATAATGAACAATTTCTCCTAATGGCAAATTATCCCTGTTTCTCT
TTCCTGAAGCCGAGGCCCCTGCAAATTGATGTATCTGTCCTCCGAGGGTTTCACCGTCACATTACGGCGT
TTTAAAATATTAATATGAGAGTGCATTTAGCCAGGAGTAGCGAGGCACGTTGCTTTCATGTAGGTCACAA
GAGACTGACTCCCTCTCCCTCTGTCTGTTTCTGTCTGTCTCTTTCATTTTATCTCTCTCTCTCTTTCTTT
TCTCCTTTCTCGCTCTCTTTTTCATCTGGCTAGTTCAGATATTCTGTTTTTTTTTGTAAATAACTGAATG
AAGAGTTGATATATATATTTGTGTATGTGTGTGTGTGTGTATGTTTGCTATTATTTAGATTTTCTGACTT
TCTTTGCTTGGCATTCAGTGTGTAGAGGTGCCCTCTCAAACACTGATTAAAGCAGACGACGTGTCACATC
CTGTTACCAACTTTTCTATACAAAGTTGATAGCTTGGCGTAATCATGGTCATAGCTGTTTCCTGCTCGAG
GGCCCATCTGGCCTGTGTTTCAGACACCAGGGAGTCTCTGCTCACGTTTCCTGCTATTTGCAGCCTCTCT
ATCAAGACTAATACACCTCTTCCCGCATCGGCTGCCTGTGAGAGGCTTTTCAGCACTGCAGGATTGCTTT
TCAGCCCCAAAAGAGCTAGGCTTGACACTAACAATTTTGAGAATCAGCTTCTACTGAAGTTAAATCTGAG
GTTTTACAACTTTGAGTAGCGTGTACTGGCATTAGATTGTCTGTCTTATAGTTTGATAATTAAATACAAA
CAGTTCTAAAGCAGGATAAAACCTTGTATGCATTTCATTTAATGTTTTTTGAGATTAAAAGCTTAAACAA
GAATCTCTAGTTTTCTTTCTTGCTTTTACTTTTACTTCCTTAATACTCAAGTACAATTTTAATGGAGTAC
TTTTTTACTTTTACTCAAGTAAGATTCTAGCCAGATACTTTTACTTTTAATTGAGTAAAATTTTCCCTAA
GTACTTGTACTTTCACTTGAGTAAAATTTTTGAGTACTTTTTACACCTCTGTCAAGAACTCCTGGACAAA
CCTCTGACCTGTGTGGAACAGAGTGGATATGGGTGTCTGAACAGATATTCACGTCTTTTGCAGATCAGAG
GGCATTTCTGGTGTTGTGCAATGACCTGGGTCCAACAGGTAGGCGTACTCGTATCCAAGAGCATTGTTGG
ACAGGAGGTAGTCTCCATTCCTATAAAGAGGAAGGAATGGCACCATGTAGTAGCCGTCATTGTGGCCAAT
TGGTGCATTGGTACGTGGGTAGATGGACCGGGGAGGCTGATGAGTTCTTAGCCAGC
[86 nt withheld, positions 12727-12812]
A
[49 nt withheld, positions 12814-12862]
CCTTTGACGTTGGAGTCCACGTTCTTT
[37 nt withheld, positions 12890-12926]
ACCCTATCTCGGTCTATTCTTTTGATTTATAAGGGATTTTGCCGATTTCGGCCTATTGGTTAAAAAATGA
GCTGATTTAACAAAAATTTAACGCGAATTTTAACAAAATATTAACGCTTACAATTTAGGTGGCAC
